Addgene plasmid #65683: pONL-N1_zyxin
Purpose: Expresses Zyxin-ONL in mammalian cells
Depositing lab: Yasushi Okada. Depositing organization: RIKEN Quantitative Biology Center (QBiC). Publication: Expanded palette of Nano-lanterns for real-time multicolor luminescence imaging. Takai A, Nakano M, Saito K, Haruno R, Watanabe TM, Ohyanagi T, Jin T, Okada Y, Nagai T. Proc Natl Acad Sci U S A. 2015 Apr 7;112(14):4352-6. doi: 10.1073/pnas.1418468112. Epub 2015 Mar 23. PubMed 25831507.
Backbone
  Vector backbone: pONL-N1
  Backbone manufacturer: Addgene #64305
  Backbone size w/o insert (bp): 5600
  Total vector size (bp): 7300
  Vector type: Mammalian Expression, Luciferase
  Selectable markers: Neomycin (select with G418)
Growth in bacteria
  Bacterial resistance: Kanamycin, 50 μg/mL
  Growth temperature: 37°C
  Growth strain: DH5alpha
  Copy number: High Copy
Gene/Insert
  Gene/Insert name: zyxin
  Species: M. musculus (mouse)
  Insert size (bp): 1700
  Entrez Gene: Zyx (a.k.a. 9530098H06Rik)
  Promoter: CMV
  Tag / fusion protein: ONL (C terminal on backbone)
  Cloning method: Restriction Enzyme; 5′ cloning site EcoRI (not destroyed); 3′ cloning site SalI (not destroyed)
  Sequencing primers: 5′ CMV Forward; 3′ CATGCCCATTGACGGAGCCGTC
Resource information
  A portion of this plasmid was derived from a plasmid made by: hmKusabiraOrange2 (gifted from Dr Atsushi Miyawaki)
Terms and licenses: Academic/Nonprofit Terms; Industry Terms: Not Available to Industry
How to cite: pONL-N1_zyxin was a gift from Yasushi Okada (Addgene plasmid # 65683 ; http://n2t.net/addgene:65683 ; RRID:Addgene_65683)
