[The description below was written by a language model from this plasmid's Addgene catalogue record.]
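Description:
pONL-N1_zyxin is a mammalian expression plasmid of about 7.3 kb, built on the pONL-N1 backbone (about 5.6 kb), an "N1"-style vector in which a gene of interest is cloned upstream of the tag so that the tag ends up at the C terminus of the encoded protein. It is maintained in E. coli as a high-copy plasmid under kanamycin selection. It also carries a neomycin resistance marker, so transfected mammalian cells can be selected with G418. The record does not list the origins of replication or the polyadenylation elements, and no feature table is available to confirm them.

The insert is mouse zyxin (Zyx, about 1.7 kb), placed between EcoRI and SalI sites that were both preserved during cloning. It is transcribed from the CMV promoter, which gives strong constitutive expression in mammalian cells. Zyxin is fused in frame to ONL, the orange member of the Nano-lantern family. Nano-lanterns are bright luminescent reporters that join a luciferase to a fluorescent protein, so that energy from the luciferase reaction is transferred to the fluorescent protein and emitted at its colour. The record notes that part of the plasmid derives from a Kusabira Orange 2 construct, consistent with that protein serving as the orange acceptor.

Zyxin is a well-known component of focal adhesions and associates with actin stress fibres, so the Zyxin-ONL fusion acts as a luminescent marker for these structures. The construct suits live-cell bioluminescence imaging without excitation light, including multicolour imaging alongside Nano-lanterns of other colours.
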