>Addgene plasmid #65683 | pONL-N1_zyxin | depositor partial sequence | sequence record 111654 | pONL-N1
TAGTTATTAATAGTAATCAATTACGGGGTCATTAGTTCATAGCCCATATATGGAGTTCCGCGTTACATAA
CTTACGGTAAATGGCCCGCCTGGCTGACCGCCCAACGACCCCCGCCCATTGACGTCAATAATGACGTATG
TTCCCATAGTAACGCCAATAGGGACTTTCCATTGACGTCAATGGGTGGAGTATTTACGGTAAACTGCCCA
CTTGGCAGTACATCAAGTGTATCATATGCCAAGTACGCCCCCTATTGACGTCAATGACGGTAAATGGCCC
GCCTGGCATTATGCCCAGTACATGACCTTATGGGACTTTCCTACTTGGCAGTACATCTACGTATTAGTCA
TCGCTATTACCATGGTGATGCGGTTTTGGCAGTACATCAATGGGCGTGGATAGCGGTTTGACTCACGGGG
ATTTCCAAGTCTCCACCCCATTGACGTCAATGGGAGTTTGTTTTGGCACCAAAATCAACGGGACTTTCCA
AAATGTCGTAACAACTCCGCCCCATTGACGCAAATGGGCGGTAGGCGTGTACGGTGGGAGGTCTATATAA
GCAGAGCTGGTTTAGTGAACCGTCAGATCCGCTAGCGCTACCGGACTCAGATCTCGAGCTCAAGCTTCGA
ATTCTGCAGTCGACGGTACCGCGGGCCCGGGATCCACCGGTCGCCACCATGGTGAGCGTGATCAAGCCCG
AGATGAAGATGAGGTACTACATGGACGGCTCCGTCAATGGGCATGAGTTCACAATCGAGGGTGAGGGCAC
AGGCAGACCTTACGAGGGACATCAGGAGATGACACTGCGCGTCACAATGGCCGAGGGCGGGCCAATGCCT
TTCGCCTTCGACCTGGTGTCCCACGTGTTCTGTTACGGCCACAGAGTTTTTACTAAATATCCAGAAGAGA
TCCCAGACTATTTCAAGCAGGCCTTTCCTGAGGGCCTGTCCTGGGAGAGGTCCCTGGAGTTCGAGGACGG
CGGCTCCGCCTCCGTGAGCGCCCACATCAGCCTGAGGGGCAACACCTTCTACCACAAGTCCAAGTTCACC
GGCGTGAACTTCCCCGCCGACGGCCCCATCATGCAGAACCAGAGCGTGGACTGGGAGCCCTCCACCGAGA
AGATCACCGCCAGCGACGGCGTGCTGAAGGGCGACGTGACCATGTACCTGAAGCTGGAGGGCGGCGGCAA
CCACAAGTGCCAGATGAAGACCACCTACAAGGCCGCCAAGGAGATCCTGGAGATGCCCGGCGACCACTAC
ATCGGCCACAGGCTGGTGAGGAAGACCGAGGGCAACATCACCGAGCAGGTGGAGGACGCCGTGGCCCACT
CCGGTACCAAGGTGTACGACCCCGAGCAACGCAAACGCATGATCACTGGGCCTCAGTGGTGGGCTCGCTG
CAAGCAAATGAACGTGCTGGACTCCTTCATCAACTACTATGATTCCGAGAAGCACGCCGAGAACGCCGTG
ATTTTTCTGCATGGTAACGCTACCTCCAGCTACCTGTGGAGGCACGTCGTGCCTCACATCGAGCCCGTGG
CTAGATGCATCATCCCTGATCTGATCGGAATGGGTAAGTCCGGCAAGAGCGGGAATGGCTCATATCGCCT
CCTGGATCACTACAAGTACCTCACCGCTTGGTTCGAGCTGCTGAACCTTCCAAAGAAAATCATCTTTGTG
GGCCACGACTGGGGGAGCGCTCTGGCCTTTCACTACGCCTACGAGCACCAAGACAGGATCAAGGCCATCG
TCCATATGGAGAGTGTCGTGGACGTGATCGAGTCCTGGATGGGGTGGCCTGACATCGAGGAGGAGCTGGC
CCTGATCAAGAGCGAAGAGGGCGAGAAAATGGTGCTTGAGAATAACTTCTTCGTCGAGACCCTGTTGCCA
AGCAAGATCATGCGGAAACTGGAGCCTGAGGAGTTCGCTGCCTACCTGGAGCCATTCAAGGAGAAGGGCG
AGGTTAGACGGCCTACCCTCTCCTGGCCTCGCGAGATCCCTCTCGTTAAGGGAGGCAAGCCCGACGTCGT
CCAGATTGTCCGCAACTACAACGCCTACCTTCGGGCCAGCGACGATCTGCCTAAGCTGTTCATCGAGTCC
GACCCTGGGTTCTTTTCCAACGCTATTGTCGAGGGAGCTAAGAAGTTCCCTAACACCGAGTTCGTGAAGG
TGAAGGGCCTCCACTTCCTCCAGGAGGACGCTCCAGATGAAATGGGTAAGTACATCAAGAGCTTCGTGGA
GCGCGTGCTGAAGAACGAGCAGTAGGCGGCCGCGACTCTAGATCATAATCAGCCATACCACATTTGTAGA
GGTTTTACTTGCTTTAAAAAACCTCCCACACCTCCCCCTGAACCTGAAACATAAAATGAATGCAATTGTT
GTTGTTAACTTGTTTATTGCAGCTTATAATGGTTACAAATAAAGCAATAGCATCACAAATTTCACAAATA
AAGCATTTTTTTCACTGCATTCTAGTTGTGGTTTGTCCAAACTCATCAATGTATCTTAAGGCGTAAATTG
TAAGCGTTAATATTTTGTTAAAATTCGCGTTAAATTTTTGTTAAATCAGCTCATTTTTTAACCAATAGGC
CGAAATCGGCAAAATCCCTTATAAATCAAAAGAATAGACCGAGATAGGGT
[37 nt withheld, positions 2641-2677]
AAAGAACGTGGACTCCAACGTCAAAGG
[49 nt withheld, positions 2705-2753]
T
[91 nt withheld, positions 2755-2845]
G
[124 nt withheld, positions 2847-2970]
CAGGTGGCACTTTTCGGGGAAATGTGCGCGGAACCCCTATTTGTTTATTTTTCTAAATACATTCAAATAT
GTATCCGCTCATGAGACAATAACCCTGATAAATGCTTCAATAATATTGAAAAAGGAAGAGTCCTGAGGCG
GAAAGAACCAGCTGTGGAATGTGTGTCAGTTAGGGTGTGGAAAGTCCCCAGGCTCCCCAGCAGGCAGAAG
TATGCAAAGCATGCATCTCAATTAGTCAGCAACCAGGTGTGGAAAGTCCCCAGGCTCCCCAGCAGGCAGA
AGTATGCAAAGCATGCATCTCAATTAGTCAGCAACCATAGTCCCGCCCCTAACTCCGCCCATCCCGCCCC
TAACTCCGCCCAGTTCCGCCCATTCTCCGCCCCATGGCTGACTAATTTTTTTTATTTATGCAGAGGCCGA
GGCCGCCTCGGCCTCTGAGCTATTCCAGAAGTAGTGAGGAGGCTTTTTTGGAGGCCTAGGCTTTTGCAAA
GATCGATCAAGAGACAGGATGAGGATCGTTTCGCATGATTGAACAAGATGGATTGCACGCAGGTTCTCCG
GCCGCTTGGGTGGAGAGGCTATTCGGCTATGACTGGGCACAACAGACAATCGGCTGCTCTGATGCCGCCG
TGTTCCGGCTGTCAGCGCAGGGGCGCCCGGTTCTTTTTGTCAAGACCGACCTGTCCGGTGCCCTGAATGA
ACTGCAAGACGAGGCAGCGCGGCTATCGTGGCTGGCCACGACGGGCGTTCCTTGCGCAGCTGTGCTCGAC
GTTGTCACTGAAGCGGGAAGGGACTGGCTGCTATTGGGCGAAGTGCCGGGGCAGGATCTCCTGTCATCTC
ACCTTGCTCCTGCCGAGAAAGTATCCATCATGGCTGATGCAATGCGGCGGCTGCATACGCTTGATCCGGC
TACCTGCCCATTCGACCACCAAGCGAAACATCGCATCGAGCGAGCACGTACTCGGATGGAAGCCGGTCTT
GTCGATCAGGATGATCTGGACGAAGAGCATCAGGGGCTCGCGCCAGCCGAACTGTTCGCCAGGCTCAAGG
CGAGCATGCCCGACGGCGAGGATCTCGTCGTGACCCATGGCGATGCCTGCTTGCCGAATATCATGGTGGA
AAATGGCCGCTTTTCTGGATTCATCGACTGTGGCCGGCTGGGTGTGGCGGACCGCTATCAGGACATAGCG
TTGGCTACCCGTGATATTGCTGAAGAGCTTGGCGGCGAATGGGCTGACCGCTTCCTCGTGCTTTACGGTA
TCGCCGCTCCCGATTCGCAGCGCATCGCCTTCTATCGCCTTCTTGACGAGTTCTTCTGAGCGGGACTCTG
GGGTTCGAAATGACCGACCAAGCGACGCCCAACCTGCCATCACGAGATTTCGATTCCACCGCCGCCTTCT
ATGAAAGGTTGGGCTTCGGAATCGTTTTCCGGGACGCCGGCTGGATGATCCTCCAGCGCGGGGATCTCAT
GCTGGAGTTCTTCGCCCACCCTAGGGGGAGGCTAACTGAAACACGGAAGGAGACAATACCGGAAGGAACC
CGCGCTATGACGGCAATAAAAAGACAGAATAAAACGCACGGTGTTGGGTCGTTTGTTCATAAACGCGGGG
TTCGGTCCCAGGGCTGGCACTCTGTCGATACCCCACCGAGACCCCATTGGGGCCAATACGCCCGCGTTTC
TTCCTTTTCCCCACCCCACCCCCCAAGTTCGGGTGAAGGCCCAGGGCTCGCAGCCAACGTCGGGGCGGCA
GGCCCTGCCATAGCCTCAGGTTACTCATATATACTTTAGATTGATTTAAAACTTCATTTTTAATTTAAAA
GGATCTAGGTGAAGATCCTTTTTGATAATCTCATGACCAAAATCCCTTAACGTGAGTTTTCGTTCCACTG
AGCGTCAGACCCCGTAGAAAAGATCAAAGGATCTTCTTGAGATCCTTTTTTTCTGCGCGTAATCTGCTGC
TTGCAAACAAAAAAACCACCGCTACCAGCGGTGGTTTGTTTGCCGGATCAAGAGCTACCAACTCTTTTTC
CGAAGGTAACTGGCTTCAGCAGAGCGCAGATACCAAATACTGTCCTTCTAGTGTAGCCGTAGTTAGGCCA
CCACTTCAAGAACTCTGTAGCACCGCCTACATACCTCGCTCTGCTAATCCTGTTACCAGTGGCTGCTGCC
AGTGGCGATAAGTCGTGTCTTACCGGGTTGGACTCAAGACGATAGTTACCGGATAAGGCGCAGCGGTCGG
GCTGAACGGGGGGTTCGTGCACACAGCCCAGCTTGGAGCGAACGACCTACACCGAACTGAGATACCTACA
GCGTGAGCTATGAGAAAGCGCCACGCTTCCCGAAGGGAGAAAGGCGGACAGGTATCCGGTAAGCGGCAGG
GTCGGAACAGGAGAGCGCACGAGGGAGCTTCCAGGGGGAAACGCCTGGTATCTTTATAGTCCTGTCGGGT
TTCGCCACCTCTGACTTGAGCGTCGATTTTTGTGATGCTCGTCAGGGGGGCGGAGCCTATGGAAAAACGC
CAGCAACGCGGCCTTTTTACGGTTCCTGGCCTTTTGCTGGCCTTTTGCTCACATGTTCTTTCCTGCGTTA
TCCCCTGATTCTGTGGATAACCGTATTACCGCCATGCAT
