>Addgene plasmid #65683 | pONL-N1_zyxin | addgene partial sequence | sequence record 118779 | SV40pA-R 5'-GAAATTTGTGATGCTATTGC-3'
TTATAAGCTGCAATAAACAAGTTAACAACAACAATTGCATTCATTTTATGTTTCAGGTTCAGGGGGAGGT
GTGGGAGGTTTTTTAAAGCAAGTAAAACCTCTACAAATGTGGTATGGCTGATTATGATCTAGAGTCGCGG
CCGCCTACTGCTCGTTCTTCAGCACGCGCTCCACGAAGCTCTTGATGTACTTACCCATTTCATCTGGAGC
GTCCTCCTGGAGGAAGTGGAGGCCCTTCACCTTCACGAACTCGGTGTTAGGGAACTTCTTAGCTCCCTCG
ACAATAGCGTTGGAAAAGAACCCAGGGTCGGACTCGATGAACAGCTTAGGCAGATCGTCGCTGGCCCGAA
GGTAGGCGTTGTAGTTGCGGACAATCTGGACGACGTCGGGCTTGCCTCCCTTAACGAGAGGGATCTCGCG
AGGCCAGGAGAGGGTAGGCCGTCTAACCTCGCCCTTCTCCTTGAATGGCTCCAGGTAGGCAGCGAACTCC
TCAGGCTCCAGTTTCCGCATGATCTTGCTTGGCAACAGGGTCTCGACGAAGAAGTTATTCTCAAGCACCA
TTTTCTCGCCCTCTTCGCTCTTGATCAGGGCCAGCTCCTCCTCGATGTCAGGCCACCCCATCCAGGACTC
GATCACGTCCACGACACTCTCCATATGGACGATGGCCTTGATCCTGTCTTGGTGCTCGTAGGCGTAGTGA
AAGGCCAGAGCGCTCCCCCAGTCGTGGCCCACAAAGATGATTTTCTTTGGAAGGTTCAGCAGCTCGAACC
AAGCGGTGAGGTACTTGTAGTGATCCAGGAGGCGATATGAGCCATTCCCGCTCTTGCCGGACTTACCCAT
TCCGATCAGATCAGGGATGATGCATCTAGCCACGGGCTCGATGTGAGGCACGACGTGCCTCCACAGGTAG
CTGGAGGTAGCGTTACCATGCAGAAAA
