>Addgene plasmid #65683 | pONL-N1_zyxin | addgene partial sequence | sequence record 118780 | hmKO-R 5'-TCCTGATGTCCCTCGTAAGG-3'
CCTCGATTGTGAACTCATGCCCATTGACGGAGCCGTCCATGTAGTACCTCATCTTCATCTCGGGCTTGAT
CACGCTCACCATGGTGGCGACCGGTGGATCCCGGGCCCGCGGTACCGTCGACGGGGTCTGGGCTCTAGCG
GAGTGGCACTTCCGACAAAGGACGTGGCCATCCAGAGGGAAACAGCCGTTGTCATCTGCCTCAATGGACA
GAGGTTTCCCACAGTCCTCACACTTGTAACACTTCATATGAAAGTTCTTATCCAGCGCCACTACTCGCAC
AGTCTCGTCTCGGCCAGGCTCAGGCATGATTGGCTCCGAGCAGACGGAGCACCTTGGAGCGTATTGCTTG
TGATAGTCAGGGACACAGTGGGGCTGATTGGCCTGGTCCACAATGAAGGAGGTGCCCTCCAGGGGACAGG
CGCAGACCACACAGGTGAAGCACTGTGGGTGGTAGGCTTTGCCAGTGGCCCTCAGCATGCGGTCAGTGAT
GGGCTGCCCACAGGTGTTGCACTTCTCCAAAGTGTCGGTGTAGCAGCCCTCACAATATGGTGCTCCCTCC
AGGCTATAGAACTGCTGTCCCTGCAGCTGCTGCTGACACTGATGGCAAGTGAAGCAGGTGATGTGGAACA
GTTGTCCCAGTGCACGAACCGCAGGCTGTGCACGGGCCAGTGGCTGATTGCATTTGCCACAGGACTCATT
CACTGCCACGCTCTGCCTCTGAGGGTGTTCCATGTCCTGCATCAGCTGCTGGGTCAGCTGCTCCAACTCC
TCTACCTCCTTCAGGGTCAAGGGGCCTGGGCCTCCAGGAGAGCGTACCTGGTTTTGGTTTTGAGCTGGTG
GAGGCTGTGGGTGCTGCTTCTCTTGAACTAGGGGCTTCTCCTTCTGCTGAGCATAGGTGAAGCTAGGGGG
CTGAGGGGAGCCTGTGCTCACAGAAGAAGGAGCATCCGGAGGCACCATTTTT
