>Addgene plasmid #65683 | pONL-N1_zyxin | addgene partial sequence | sequence record 118995 | CMV-F 5'-CGCAAATGGGCGGTAGGCGTG-3'
CTATATAAGCAGAGCTGGTTTAGTGAACCGTCAGATCCGCTAGCGCTACCGGACTCAGATCTCGAGCTCA
AGCTTCGAATTCATGGCGGCCCCCCGCCCGCCTCCCGCGATCTCCGTCTCCGTCTCGGCCCCCGCGTTTT
ACGCCCCGCAGAAGAAGTTCGCCCCGGTTGTGGCCCCAAAGCCCAAAGTGAATCCTTTCCGGCCTGGGGA
CAGCGAGCCTCCTGTAGCAGCCGGGGCCCAAAGAGCGCAGATGGGTCGGGTGGGCGAGATCCCACCACCA
CCCCCGGAAGACTTTCCTTTGCCCCCTCCTCCCCTTATTGGGGAGGGCGACGACTCAGAGGGTGCCCTGG
GAGGTGCCTTCCCACCTCCACCTCCCCCGATGATCGAGGAACCATTCCCCCCTGCTCCTCTGGAGGAGGA
CATCTTCCCCTCCCCTCCACCTCCACTGGAGGAGGAGGGAGGGCCTGAGGCCCCTACCCAGCTCCCACCG
CAGCCCAGGGAGAAAGTGTGCAGTATTGACCTGGAGATTGACTCTCTGTCCTCACTGCTGGACGACATGA
CCAAGAACGATCCCTTCAAAGCCCGGGTATCATCCGGATATGTACCCCCACCAGTTGCCACTCCATTTGT
TCCCAAGCCTAGTACCAAACCTGCCCCTGGGGGCACAGCACCCTTGCCTCCTTGGAAGACCCCTTCTAGC
TCCCAGCCACCACCTCAGCCGCAGGCCAAGCCTCAGGTCCAGCTCCATGTCCAGCCTCAGGCCAAGCCCC
ATGTCCAACCCCAGCCTGTGTCTTCTGCTAATACACAGCCCCGGGGTCCCCTTTCTCAGGCACCAACTCC
AGCACCTAAGTTTGCTCCAGTGGCTCCTAAATTTACTCCCGTGGTTTCCAAGTTCAGCCCTGGTGCTCCA
AGTGGACCTGGGCCACAGCCCAATCAAAAAATGGTGCCTCCGGATGCTCCTTCTTCTGTGAGCACAGGCT
CCCCTCAGCCCCCTAGCTTCACCTATGCTCAGCAGAAGGAGAAGCCCC
